Addgene plasmid #1986: pFastBac K-M33
Depositing lab: Robert Kingston. Depositing organization: Massachusetts General Hospital. Publication: Propagation of silencing; recruitment and repression of naive chromatin in trans by polycomb repressed chromatin. Lavigne M, Francis NJ, King IF, Kingston RE. Mol Cell 2004 Feb 13;13(3):415-25. 10.1016/S1097-2765(04)00006-1 PubMed 14967148.
Backbone
  Vector backbone: pFastBac
  Backbone manufacturer: Invitrogen
  Backbone size w/o insert (bp): 4775
  Vector type: Insect Expression
  Selectable markers: Gentamicin
Growth in bacteria
  Bacterial resistance: Ampicillin, 100 μg/mL
  Growth temperature: 37°C
  Growth strain: DH5alpha
  Copy number: High Copy
Gene/Insert
  Gene/Insert name: M33
  Species: M. musculus (mouse)
  Insert size (bp): 1560
  Mutation: Kozak sequence added before ATG
  Entrez Gene: Cbx2 (a.k.a. M33, MOD2, pc)
  Cloning method: Restriction Enzyme; 5′ cloning site BamHI (not destroyed); 3′ cloning site SalI (not destroyed)
  Sequencing primers: 5′ Polyhedrin forward
Terms and licenses: Academic/Nonprofit Terms; Industry Terms: Not Available to Industry
Depositor comments: Kozak modified mouse M33 cDNA, untagged. (kingston #1389)
How to cite: pFastBac K-M33 was a gift from Robert Kingston (Addgene plasmid # 1986 ; http://n2t.net/addgene:1986 ; RRID:Addgene_1986)
