[The description below was written by a language model from this plasmid's Addgene catalogue record.]
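Description:
pFastBac K-M33 is an insect-cell expression construct built on the commercial pFastBac backbone (about 4.8 kb without insert), a baculovirus donor plasmid of the Bac-to-Bac type. It is maintained in E. coli as a high-copy plasmid under ampicillin selection. The record also lists gentamicin as a selectable marker. In pFastBac-type donor vectors, the gentamicin resistance gene normally travels with the expression cassette when it is transposed into a baculovirus shuttle genome (bacmid), which allows recombinant bacmids to be selected. No feature table is provided, so the origin of replication, transposition elements and polyadenylation signal are not individually documented here.

The insert is a mouse M33 cDNA of roughly 1.56 kb, corresponding to the Cbx2 gene, a chromodomain-containing Polycomb-group protein. It was cloned between BamHI and SalI sites, both of which were retained. The "K" in the name reflects the only stated modification: a Kozak consensus sequence added immediately upstream of the start codon to favour efficient translation initiation. The protein is otherwise untagged. The promoter is not explicitly stated, but the listed polyhedrin forward sequencing primer is consistent with the strong, very late baculoviral polyhedrin promoter that typically drives expression in this backbone.

The construct is intended for generating recombinant baculovirus to produce untagged M33 in insect cells. The associated publication concerns Polycomb-mediated chromatin repression and silencing, which suggests the protein was used for biochemical work, though the record does not describe specific applications.
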