>Addgene plasmid #1986 | pFastBac K-M33 | addgene partial sequence | sequence record 16993 | 1986 with polyhedrin-F
AAAACCTATAAATATTCACGGATTATTCATACCGTCCCACCATCGGGCGCGGATCCCGGTCCGAAGCGCG
CCACCATGGAGGAGCTGAGCAGCGTGGGCGAGCAGGTCTTCGCCGCCGAGTGCATCCTGAGCAAGCGGCT
CCGCAAGGGCAAGCTGGAGTACCTGGTCAAGTGGCGCGGCTGGTCCTCCAAACACAACAGCTGGGAGCCA
GAAGAGAACATTTTGGACCCGAGGCTGCTCCTAGCCTTCCAGAAGAAGGAACATGAGAAGGAGGTTCAGA
ACCGGAAGAGAGGCAAGAGACCCAGGGGCAGGCCGAGGAAACACACAGCCACATCCTCCTGCAGCCGGCG
CTCCAAGCTCAAGGAACCAGATGCGCCATCCAAATCCAAATCCAGCAGTTCGTCCTCTTCCTCCACATCT
TCCTCCTCTTCCTCGGACGAAGAGGAAGACGACAGCGACCTAGACTCCAAGAGAGGCCCCCGGGGCCGTG
AAACCCATCCAGTGCCTCAGAAAAAAGCCCAGATCCTGGTAGCCAAGCCAGAGCTGAAGGATCCCATTAG
AAAGAAACGGGGACGCAAGCCTCTACCCCCAGAACAGAAGGCAGCTCGGAGACCCGTCAGCCTGGCCAAG
GTGCTAAAGACCACCAGGAAGGATCTGGGGACCTCAGCCGCCAAGCTGCCCCCTCCACTCAGCGCTCCGG
TG
